Addgene plasmid #58868: mCherry_LD 0_TEV
Purpose: MESA protease chain with mCherry ectodomain and no linker domain
Depositing lab: Joshua Leonard. Depositing organization: Northwestern University. Publication: Modular Extracellular Sensor Architecture for Engineering Mammalian Cell-based Devices. Daringer NM, Dudek RM, Schwarz KA, Leonard JN. ACS Synth Biol. 2014 Mar 11. 10.1021/sb400128g PubMed 24611683.
Backbone
  Vector backbone: pAAV
  Backbone size w/o insert (bp): 5521
  Total vector size (bp): 7090
  Vector type: Mammalian Expression, AAV
Growth in bacteria
  Bacterial resistance: Ampicillin, 100 μg/mL
  Growth temperature: 37°C
  Growth strain: NEB Stable
  Copy number: Unknown
Gene/Insert
  Gene/Insert name: MESA protease chain with mCherry ectodomain and TEV protease
  Species: Synthetic
  Insert size (bp): 1569
  Promoter: CMV
  Cloning method: Restriction Enzyme; 5′ cloning site NheI (not destroyed); 3′ cloning site NotI (not destroyed)
  Sequencing primers: 5′ ATGTGCCGAGCCATCTCTCT; 3′ CTAATTCATGAGTTGAGTCG
Terms and licenses: Academic/Nonprofit Terms; Industry Terms: Not Available to Industry
How to cite: mCherry_LD 0_TEV was a gift from Joshua Leonard (Addgene plasmid # 58868 ; http://n2t.net/addgene:58868 ; RRID:Addgene_58868)
