[The description below was written by a language model from this plasmid's Addgene catalogue record and pLannotate feature annotations shown in this document.]
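Description:
mCherry_LD 0_TEV is a 7,090 bp mammalian expression plasmid built on a pAAV backbone, carrying a synthetic 1,569 bp insert cloned between NheI and NotI sites. It is propagated in E. coli through a high-copy ColE1/pUC-type origin and selected with ampicillin via the β-lactamase (AmpR) gene. An f1 origin and several small annotated fragments (lacZα, M13 genes, bom, rop, lacI) appear to be backbone remnants rather than functional parts. AAV2 inverted terminal repeats flank the expression cassette, one spanning the plasmid origin and one annotated as a fragment downstream of the polyadenylation signal, so in principle the cassette sits in an AAV-packageable context. The record describes it simply as a mammalian expression/AAV vector.

The payload is the protease chain of the Modular Extracellular Sensor Architecture (MESA), a synthetic two-chain receptor system for engineering mammalian cells. Transcription is driven by the CMV enhancer and immediate early promoter and terminated by a human β-globin poly(A) signal; a T7 promoter lies just upstream of the coding region. The open reading frame begins with a short mouse CD4 fragment, positioned as would be expected for a signal peptide. This is followed by mCherry as the extracellular domain, a short mouse CD28 fragment that presumably serves as the transmembrane segment, and then tobacco etch virus (TEV) protease on the intracellular side. "LD 0" indicates that no linker domain was included. In the MESA design, the protease chain is paired with a partner target chain, and bringing the two together lets TEV cleave that chain. Here mCherry stands in for a ligand-binding ectodomain and also makes the receptor chain fluorescent.
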