Features (pLannotate 1.2.2; 23 found; start..end, strand, type, name):
    175..554     +  enhancer       CMV enhancer: human cytomegalovirus immediate early enhancer
    555..758     +  promoter       CMV promoter: human cytomegalovirus (CMV) immediate early promoter
    754..787     +  LTR            5' LTR (truncated) (fragment): truncated 5' long terminal repeat (LTR) from HIV-1
    803..821     +  promoter       T7 promoter: promoter for bacteriophage T7 RNA polymerase
    847..924     +  CDS            Cd4 (fragment): CD4_MOUSE - Experimental evidence at protein level: Swiss-Prot protein existence level 1. Integral membrane glycoprotein that plays an essential role in the immune response and serves multiple functions in responses against both external and internal offenses. In T-cells, functions primarily as a coreceptor for MHC class II molecule:peptide complex. The antigens presented by class II peptides are derived from extracellular proteins while class I peptides are derived from cytosolic proteins. Interacts simultaneously with the T-cell receptor (TCR) and the MHC class II presented by antigen presen
    925..1632    +  CDS            mCherry: mCherry is a basic (constitutively fluorescent) red fluorescent protein published in 2004, derived from Discosoma sp.. It is reported to be a very rapidly-maturing monomer with low acid sensitivity.
   1633..1710    +  CDS            Cd28 (fragment): CD28_MOUSE - Experimental evidence at protein level: Swiss-Prot protein existence level 1. Involved in T-cell activation, the induction of cell proliferation and cytokine production and promotion of T-cell survival. Enhances the production of IL4 and IL10 in T-cells in conjunction with TCR/CD3 ligation and CD40L costimulation. From Mus musculus (Mouse).
   1714..2415    +  CDS            TEV protease: tobacco etch virus protease (Kapust et al., 2001)
   2419..2441    -  misc_feature   MCS (fragment): pBluescript multiple cloning site
   2456..2533    +  CDS            HBB (fragment): HBB_PONPY - Experimental evidence at transcript level: Swiss-Prot protein existence level 2. Involved in oxygen transport from the lung to the various peripheral tissues. From Pongo pygmaeus (Bornean orangutan).
   2537..2929    +  polyA_signal   β-globin poly(A): human β-globin polyadenylation signal
   3290..3417    +  repeat_region  AAV2 ITR (fragment): inverted terminal repeat of adeno-associated virus serotype 2 inverted
   3415..3487    +  CDS            lacZα (fragment): LacZα fragment of β-galactosidase; lacZ fragment
   3496..3849    +  CDS            M13 gene IV (fragment) (sequence partly withheld): pIV; IV; phage assembly
   3837..4292    +  rep_origin     f1 ori (sequence partly withheld): f1 bacteriophage origin of replication; arrow indicates direction of (+) strand synthesis
   4355..4758    +  CDS            M13 gene II (fragment) (sequence partly withheld): pII; II; replication
   4765..4864    -  misc_feature   bom (fragment): basis of mobility region from pBR322
   4966..5001    -  CDS            rop (fragment): Rop protein, which maintains plasmids at low copy number; rop
   5096..5200    +  promoter       AmpR promoter: bla
   5201..6061    +  CDS            AmpR: β-lactamase; bla; confers resistance to ampicillin, carbenicillin, and related antibiotics
   6232..6820    +  rep_origin     ori: high-copy-number ColE1/pMB1/pBR322/pUC origin of replication
   7003..7057    +  CDS            lacI (fragment): lac repressor; lacI; The lac repressor binds to the lac operator to inhibit transcription in E. coli. This inhibition can be relieved by adding lactose or isopropyl-β-D-thiogalactopyranoside (IPTG).
   7056..99      -  repeat_region  AAV2 ITR (across the origin): inverted terminal repeat of adeno-associated virus serotype 2 inverted
>Addgene plasmid #58868 | mCherry_LD 0_TEV | depositor full sequence | sequence record 94229 | mCherry_LD 0_TEV sequence 7090 bps
GGGCAAAGCCCGGGCGTCGGGCGACCTTTGGTCGCCCGGCCTCAGTGAGCGAGCGAGCGCGCAGAGAGGG
AGTGGCCAACTCCATCACTAGGGGTTCCTTGTAGTTAATGATTAACCCGCCATGCTACTTATCTACGTAG
CCATGCTCTAGGGATCCGGCCAGATATACGCGTTGACATTGATTATTGACTAGTTATTAATAGTAATCAA
TTACGGGGTCATTAGTTCATAGCCCATATATGGAGTTCCGCGTTACATAACTTACGGTAAATGGCCCGCC
TGGCTGACCGCCCAACGACCCCCGCCCATTGACGTCAATAATGACGTATGTTCCCATAGTAACGCCAATA
GGGACTTTCCATTGACGTCAATGGGTGGAGTATTTACGGTAAACTGCCCACTTGGCAGTACATCAAGTGT
ATCATATGCCAAGTACGCCCCCTATTGACGTCAATGACGGTAAATGGCCCGCCTGGCATTATGCCCAGTA
CATGACCTTATGGGACTTTCCTACTTGGCAGTACATCTACGTATTAGTCATCGCTATTACCATGGTGATG
CGGTTTTGGCAGTACATCAATGGGCGTGGATAGCGGTTTGACTCACGGGGATTTCCAAGTCTCCACCCCA
TTGACGTCAATGGGAGTTTGTTTTGGCACCAAAATCAACGGGACTTTCCAAAATGTCGTAACAACTCCGC
CCCATTGACGCAAATGGGCGGTAGGCGTGTACGGTGGGAGGTCTATATAAGCAGAGCTCTCTGGCTAACT
AGAGAACCCACTGCTTACTGGCTTATCGAAATTAATACGACTCACTATAGGGAGACCCAAGCTGGCTAGC
GCCATCATGTGCCGAGCCATCTCTCTTAGGCGCTTGCTGCTGCTGCTGCTGCAGCTGTCACAACTCCTAG
CTGTCACTCAAGGGATGGTGAGCAAGGGCGAGGAGGATAACATGGCCATCATCAAGGAGTTCATGCGCTT
CAAGGTGCACATGGAGGGCTCCGTGAACGGCCACGAGTTCGAGATCGAGGGCGAGGGCGAGGGCCGCCCC
TACGAGGGCACCCAGACCGCCAAGCTGAAGGTGACCAAGGGTGGCCCCCTGCCCTTCGCCTGGGACATCC
TGTCCCCTCAGTTCATGTACGGCTCCAAGGCCTACGTGAAGCACCCCGCCGACATCCCCGACTACTTGAA
GCTGTCCTTCCCCGAGGGCTTCAAGTGGGAGCGCGTGATGAACTTCGAGGACGGCGGCGTGGTGACCGTG
ACCCAGGACTCCTCCCTGCAGGACGGCGAGTTCATCTACAAGGTGAAGCTGCGCGGCACCAACTTCCCCT
CCGACGGCCCCGTAATGCAGAAGAAGACCATGGGCTGGGAGGCCTCCTCCGAGCGGATGTACCCCGAGGA
CGGCGCCCTGAAGGGCGAGATCAAGCAGAGGCTGAAGCTGAAGGACGGCGGCCACTACGACGCTGAGGTC
AAGACCACCTACAAGGCCAAGAAGCCCGTGCAGCTGCCCGGCGCCTACAACGTCAACATCAAGTTGGACA
TCACCTCCCACAACGAGGACTACACCATCGTGGAACAGTACGAACGCGCCGAGGGCCGCCACTCCACCGG
CGGCATGGACGAGCTGTACAAGAAGCTTTTTTGGGCACTGGTCGTGGTTGCTGGAGTCCTGTTTTGTTAT
GGCTTGCTAGTGACAGTGGCTCTTTGTGTTGAGAGCTTGTTTAAGGGGCCGCGTGATTACAACCCGATAT
CGAGCACCATTTGTCATTTGACGAATGAATCTGATGGGCACACAACATCGTTGTATGGTATTGGATTTGG
TCCCTTCATCATTACAAACAAGCACTTGTTTAGAAGAAATAATGGAACACTGTTGGTCCAATCACTACAT
GGTGTATTCAAGGTCAAGAACACCACGACTTTGCAACAACACCTCATTGATGGGAGGGACATGATAATTA
TTCGCATGCCTAAGGATTTCCCACCATTTCCTCAAAAGCTGAAATTTAGAGAGCCACAAAGGGAAGAGCG
CATATGTCTTGTGACAACCAACTTCCAAACTAAGAGCATGTCTAGCATGGTGTCAGACACTAGTTGCACA
TTCCCTTCATCTGATGGCATATTCTGGAAGCATTGGATTCAAACCAAGGATGGGCAGTGTGGCAGTCCAT
TAGTATCAACTAGAGATGGGTTCATTGTTGGTATACACTCAGCATCGAATTTCACCAACACAAACAATTA
TTTCACAAGCGTGCCGAAAAACTTCATGGAATTGTTGACAAATCAGGAGGCGCAGCAGTGGGTTAGTGGT
TGGCGATTAAATGCTGACTCAGTATTGTGGGGGGGCCATAAAGTTTTCATGGTGAAACCTGAAGAGCCTT
TTCAGCCAGTTAAGGAAGCGACTCAACTCATGAATTAGGCGGCCGCCACCGCGGTGGAGCTGTTTAAACC
TCGAGCAATTCACCCCACCAGTGCAGGCTGCCTATCAGAAAGTGGTGGCTGGTGTGGCTAATGCCCTGGC
CCACAAGTATCACTAAGCTCGCTTTCTTGCTGTCCAATTTCTATTAAAGGTTCCTTTGTTCCCTAAGTCC
AACTACTAAACTGGGGATATTATGAAGGGCCTTGAGCATCTGGATTCTGCCTAATAAAAAACATTTATTT
TCATTGCAATGATGTATTTAAATTATTTCTGAATATTTTACTAAAAAGGGAATGTGGGAGGTCAGTGCAT
TTAAAACATAAAGAAATGAAGAGCTAGTTCAAACCTTGGGAAAATACACTATATCTTAAACTCCATGAAA
GAAGGTGAGGCTGCAAACAGTAATGCACATTGGCAACAGCCCCTGATGCCTATGCCTTATTCATCCCTCA
GAAAAGGATTCAAGTAGAGGCTTGATTTGGAGGTTAAAGTTTTGCTATGCTGTATTTTACATTACTTATT
GTTTTAGCTGTCCTCATGAATGTCTTTTCACTACCCATTTGCTTATCCTGCATCTCTCAGCCTTGACTCC
ACTCAGTTCTCTTGCTTAGAGATACCACCTTTCCCCTGAAGTGTTCCTTCCATGTTTTACGGCGAGATGG
TTTCTCCTCGCCTGGCCACTCAGCCTTAGTTGTCTCTGTTGTCTTATAGAGGTCTACTTGAAGAAGGAAA
AACAGGGGGCATGGTTTGACTGTCCTGTGAGCCCTTCTTCCCTGCCTCCCCCACTCACAGTGACCCGGAA
TCCCTCGACATGGCAGTCTAGAGCATGGCTACGTAGATAAGTAGCATGGCGGGTTAATCATTAACTACAA
GGAACCCCTAGTGATGGAGTTGGCCACTCCCTCTCTGCGCGCTCGCTCGCTCACTGAGGCCGGGCGACCA
AAGGTCGCCCGACGCCCGGGCTTTGCCCGGGCGGCCTCAGTGAGCGAGCGAGCGCGCCAGCTGGCGTAAT
AGCGAAGAGGCCCGCACCGATCGCCCTTCCCAACAGTTGCGCAGCCTGAATGGCGAATGGAATTCCAGAC
GATTGAGCGTCAAAATGTAGGTATTTCCATGAGCGTTTTTCCT
[38 nt withheld, positions 3544-3581]
C
[378 nt withheld, positions 3583-3960]
C
[91 nt withheld, positions 3962-4052]
A
[49 nt withheld, positions 4054-4102]
CCTTTGACGTTGGAGTCCACGTTCTTT
[37 nt withheld, positions 4130-4166]
ACCCTATCTCGGTCTATTCTTTTGATTTATAAGGGATTTTGCCGATTTCGGCCTATTGGTTAAAAAATGA
GCTGATTTAACAAAAATTTAACGCGAATTTTAACAAAAT
[37 nt withheld, positions 4276-4312]
T
[100 nt withheld, positions 4314-4413]
CTCAGGCAATGACCTGATAGCCTTTGTAG
[69 nt withheld, positions 4443-4511]
T
[44 nt withheld, positions 4513-4556]
ACCTACACATTACTCA
[44 nt withheld, positions 4573-4616]
TTGCGTTGAAATAAAGGCTTCTCCC
[83 nt withheld, positions 4642-4724]
TTCTTTGCCTTGCCTGTATGATTTATTGGATGTTGGAATTCCTGATGCGGTATTTTCTCCTTACGCATCT
GTGCGGTATTTCACACCGCATATGGTGCACTCTCAGTACAATCTGCTCTGATGCCGCATAGTTAAGCCAG
CCCCGACACCCGCCAACACCCGCTGACGCGCCCTGACGGGCTTGTCTGCTCCCGGCATCCGCTTACAGAC
AAGCTGTGACCGTCTCCGGGAGCTGCATGTGTCAGAGGTTTTCACCGTCATCACCGAAACGCGCGAGACG
AAAGGGCCTCGTGATACGCCTATTTTTATAGGTTAATGTCATGATAATAATGGTTTCTTAGACGTCAGGT
GGCACTTTTCGGGGAAATGTGCGCGGAACCCCTATTTGTTTATTTTTCTAAATACATTCAAATATGTATC
CGCTCATGAGACAATAACCCTGATAAATGCTTCAATAATATTGAAAAAGGAAGAGTATGAGTATTCAACA
TTTCCGTGTCGCCCTTATTCCCTTTTTTGCGGCATTTTGCCTTCCTGTTTTTGCTCACCCAGAAACGCTG
GTGAAAGTAAAAGATGCTGAAGATCAGTTGGGTGCACGAGTGGGTTACATCGAACTGGATCTCAACAGCG
GTAAGATCCTTGAGAGTTTTCGCCCCGAAGAACGTTTTCCAATGATGAGCACTTTTAAAGTTCTGCTATG
TGGCGCGGTATTATCCCGTATTGACGCCGGGCAAGAGCAACTCGGTCGCCGCATACACTATTCTCAGAAT
GACTTGGTTGAGTACTCACCAGTCACAGAAAAGCATCTTACGGATGGCATGACAGTAAGAGAATTATGCA
GTGCTGCCATAACCATGAGTGATAACACTGCGGCCAACTTACTTCTGACAACGATCGGAGGACCGAAGGA
GCTAACCGCTTTTTTGCACAACATGGGGGATCATGTAACTCGCCTTGATCGTTGGGAACCGGAGCTGAAT
GAAGCCATACCAAACGACGAGCGTGACACCACGATGCCTGTAGCAATGGCAACAACGTTGCGCAAACTAT
TAACTGGCGAACTACTTACTCTAGCTTCCCGGCAACAATTAATAGACTGGATGGAGGCGGATAAAGTTGC
AGGACCACTTCTGCGCTCGGCCCTTCCGGCTGGCTGGTTTATTGCTGATAAATCTGGAGCCGGTGAGCGT
GGGTCTCGCGGTATCATTGCAGCACTGGGGCCAGATGGTAAGCCCTCCCGTATCGTAGTTATCTACACGA
CGGGGAGTCAGGCAACTATGGATGAACGAAATAGACAGATCGCTGAGATAGGTGCCTCACTGATTAAGCA
TTGGTAACTGTCAGACCAAGTTTACTCATATATACTTTAGATTGATTTAAAACTTCATTTTTAATTTAAA
AGGATCTAGGTGAAGATCCTTTTTGATAATCTCATGACCAAAATCCCTTAACGTGAGTTTTCGTTCCACT
GAGCGTCAGACCCCGTAGAAAAGATCAAAGGATCTTCTTGAGATCCTTTTTTTCTGCGCGTAATCTGCTG
CTTGCAAACAAAAAAACCACCGCTACCAGCGGTGGTTTGTTTGCCGGATCAAGAGCTACCAACTCTTTTT
CCGAAGGTAACTGGCTTCAGCAGAGCGCAGATACCAAATACTGTCCTTCTAGTGTAGCCGTAGTTAGGCC
ACCACTTCAAGAACTCTGTAGCACCGCCTACATACCTCGCTCTGCTAATCCTGTTACCAGTGGCTGCTGC
CAGTGGCGATAAGTCGTGTCTTACCGGGTTGGACTCAAGACGATAGTTACCGGATAAGGCGCAGCGGTCG
GGCTGAACGGGGGGTTCGTGCACACAGCCCAGCTTGGAGCGAACGACCTACACCGAACTGAGATACCTAC
AGCGTGAGCTATGAGAAAGCGCCACGCTTCCCGAAGGGAGAAAGGCGGACAGGTATCCGGTAAGCGGCAG
GGTCGGAACAGGAGAGCGCACGAGGGAGCTTCCAGGGGGAAACGCCTGGTATCTTTATAGTCCTGTCGGG
TTTCGCCACCTCTGACTTGAGCGTCGATTTTTGTGATGCTCGTCAGGGGGGCGGAGCCTATGGAAAAACG
CCAGCAACGCGGCCTTTTTACGGTTCCTGGCCTTTTGCTGGCCTTTTGCTCACATGTTCTTTCCTGCGTT
ATCCCCTGATTCTGTGGATAACCGTATTACCGCCTTTGAGTGAGCTGATACCGCTCGCCGCAGCCGAACG
ACCGAGCGCAGCGAGTCAGTGAGCGAGGAAGCGGAAGAGCGCCCAATACGCAAACCGCCTCTCCCCGCGC
GTTGGCCGATTCATTAATGCAGCAGCTGCGCGCTCGCTCGCTCACTGAGGCCGCCC
