>Addgene plasmid #58868 | mCherry_LD 0_TEV | addgene partial sequence | sequence record 97270 | mCherry-F 5'-ccccgtaatgcagaagaaga-3'
GTACCCCGAGGACGGCGCCCTGAAGGGCGAGATCAAGCAGAGGCTGAAGCTGAAGGACGGCGGCCACTAC
GACGCTGAGGTCAAGACCACCTACAAGGCCAAGAAGCCCGTGCAGCTGCCCGGCGCCTACAACGTCAACA
TCAAGTTGGACATCACCTCCCACAACGAGGACTACACCATCGTGGAACAGTACGAACGCGCCGAGGGCCG
CCACTCCACCGGCGGCATGGACGAGCTGTACAAGAAGCTTTTTTGGGCACTGGTCGTGGTTGCTGGAGTC
CTGTTTTGTTATGGCTTGCTAGTGACAGTGGCTCTTTGTGTTGAGAGCTTGTTTAAGGGGCCGCGTGATT
ACAACCCGATATCGAGCACCATTTGTCATTTGACGAATGAATCTGATGGGCACACAACATCGTTGTATGG
TATTGGATTTGGTCCCTTCATCATTACAAACAAGCACTTGTTTAGAAGAAATAATGGAACACTGTTGGTC
CAATCACTACATGGTGTATTCAAGGTCAAGAACACCACGACTTTGCAACAACACCTCATTGATGGGAGGG
ACATGATAATTATTCGCATGCCTAAGGATTTCCCACCATTTCCTCAAAAGCTGAAATTTAGAGAGCCACA
AAGGGAAGAGCGCATATGTCTTGTGACAACCAACTTCCAAACTAAGAGCATGTCTAGCATGGTGTCAGAC
ACTAGTTGCACATTCCCTTCATCTGATGGCATATTCT
