>Addgene plasmid #58868 | mCherry_LD 0_TEV | addgene partial sequence | sequence record 129119 | CMV-F 5'-CGCAAATGGGCGGTAGGCGTG-3'
ACTAGAGAACCCACTGCTTACTGGCTTATCGAAATTAATACGACTCACTATAGGGAGACCCAAGCTGGCT
AGCGCCATCATGTGCCGAGCCATCTCTCTTAGGCGCTTGCTGCTGCTGCTGCTGCAGCTGTCACAACTCC
TAGCTGTCACTCAAGGGATGGTGAGCAAGGGCGAGGAGGATAACATGGCCATCATCAAGGAGTTCATGCG
CTTCAAGGTGCACATGGAGGGCTCCGTGAACGGCCACGAGTTCGAGATCGAGGGCGAGGGCGAGGGCCGC
CCCTACGAGGGCACCCAGACCGCCAAGCTGAAGGTGACCAAGGGTGGCCCCCTGCCCTTCGCCTGGGACA
TCCTGTCCCCTCAGTTCATGTACGGCTCCAAGGCCTACGTGAAGCACCCCGCCGACATCCCCGACTACTT
GAAGCTGTCCTTCCCCGAGGGCTTCAAGTGGGAGCGCGTGATGAACTTCGAGGACGGCGGCGTGGTGACC
GTGACCCAGGACTCCTCCCTGCAGGACGGCGAGTTCATCTACAAGGTGAAGCTGCGCGGCACCAACTTCC
CCTCCGACGGCCCCGTAATGCAGAAGAAGACCATGGGCTGGGAGGCCTCCTCCGAGCGGATGTACCCCGA
GGACGGCGCCCTGAAGGGCGAGATCAAGCAGAGGCTGAAGCTGAAGGACGGCGGCCACTACGACGCTGAG
GTCAAGACCACCTACAAGGCCAAGAAGCCCGTGCAGCTGCCCGGCGCCTACAACGTCAACATCAAGTTGG
ACATCACCTCCCACAACGAGGACTACACCATCGTGGAACAGTACGAACGCGCCGAGGGCCGCCACTCCAC
CGGCGGCATGGACGAGCTGTACAAGAAGCTTTTTT
