>Addgene plasmid #58868 | mCherry_LD 0_TEV | addgene partial sequence | sequence record 129120 | hbeta-globpA-R2 5'-GATGCTCAAGGCCCTTCATA-3'
GGAACCTTTAATAGAAATTGGACAGCAAGAAAGCGAGCTTAGTGATACTTGTGGGCCAGGGCATTAGCCA
CACCAGCCACCACTTTCTGATAGGCAGCCTGCACTGGTGGGGTGAATTGCTCGAGGTTTAAACAGCTCCA
CCGCGGTGGCGGCCGCCTAATTCATGAGTTGAGTCGCTTCCTTAACTGGCTGAAAAGGCTCTTCAGGTTT
CACCATGAAAACTTTATGGCCCCCCCACAATACTGAGTCAGCATTTAATCGCCAACCACTAACCCACTGC
TGCGCCTCCTGATTTGTCAACAATTCCATGAAGTTTTTCGGCACGCTTGTGAAATAATTGTTTGTGTTGG
TGAAATTCGATGCTGAGTGTATACCAACAATGAACCCATCTCTAGTTGATACTAATGGACTGCCACACTG
CCCATCCTTGGTTTGAATCCAATGCTTCCAGAATATGCCATCAGATGAAGGGAATGTGCAACTAGTGTCT
GACACCATGCTAGACATGCTCTTAGTTTGGAAGTTGGTTGTCACAAGACATATGCGCTCTTCCCTTTGTG
GCTCTCTAAATTTCAGCTTTTGAGGAAATGGTGGGAAATCCTTAGGCATGCGAATAATTATCATGTCCCT
CCCATCAATGAGGTGTTGTTGCAAAGTCGTGGTGTTCTTGACCTTGAATACACCATGTAGTGATTGGACC
AACAGTGTTCCATTATTTCTTCTAAACAAGTGCTTGTTTGTAATGATGAAGGGACCAAATCCAATACCAT
ACAACGATGTTGTGTGCCCATCAGATTCATTCGTCAAATGACAAATGGTGCTCGATATCGGGTTGTAATC
ACGCGG
